>Addgene plasmid #226251 | pENTR/hBIG1 | addgene full sequence | sequence record 454235 | Addgene NGS Result
CCCTGATTCTGTGGATAACCGTATTACCGCTAGCATGGATCTCGGGGACGTCTAACTACTAAGCGAGAGT
AGGGAACTGCCAGGCATCAAATAAAACGAAAGGCTCAGTCGGAAGACTGGGCCTTTCGTTTTATCTGTTG
TTTGTCGGTGAACGCTCTCCTGAGTAGGACAAATCCGCCGGGAGCGGATTTGAACGTTGTGAAGCAACGG
CCCGGAGGGTGGCGGGCAGGACGCCCGCCATAAACTGCCAGGCATCAAACTAAGCAGAAGGCCATCCTGA
CGGATGGCCTTTTTGCGTTTCTACAAACTCTTCCTGTTAGTTAGTTACTTAAGCTCGGGCCCCAAATAAT
GATTTTATTTTGACTGATAGTGACCTGTTCGTTGCAACAAATTGATAAGCAATGCTTTTTTATAATGCCA
ACTTTGTACAAAAAAGCAGGCTCTTTAAAGGAACCAATTCAGTCGACTGGATCCACCATGTATGAGGGGA
AGAAGACGAAGAACATGTTCCTGACCCGGGCTCTGGAGAAGATATTGGCCGACAAGGAAGTGAAGAAGGC
GCATCACTCCCAGCTGCGCAAAGCTTGCGAGGTGGCGTTAGAGGAAATAAAAGCGGAAACTGAAAAACAG
AGTCCTCCTCATGGAGAAGCAAAAGCTGGATCAAGCACCCTTCCACCAGTGAAATCAAAGACAAATTTTA
TTGAAGCAGACAAGTACTTCTTGCCTTTTGAGTTGGCATGCCAGTCCAAATGTCCTCGCATAGTTAGTAC
ATCTCTAGATTGCTTACAGAAACTTATTGCTTATGGGCACTTGACTGGCAATGCTCCAGATAGTACAACA
CCAGGCAAAAAATTAATTGATAGAATTATTGAAACAATATGTGGCTGCTTTCAGGGCCCTCAGACAGATG
AAGGAGTTCAGCTGCAGATAATAAAGGCTTTACTTACTGCAGTAACATCACAACACATAGAAATTCATGA
AGGGACTGTACTGCAAGCTGTGAGAACATGTTACAATATCTACTTAGCAAGCAAAAATCTCATCAATCAG
ACAACAGCCAAAGCTACTCTCACTCAGATGCTAAATGTTATCTTTGCACGCATGGAAAACCAAGCATTAC
AGGAAGCAAAACAAATGGAAAAAGAAAGGCATCGGCAGCATCATCATCTGTTACAGTCTCCAGTAAGCCA
TCACGAGCCTGAATCACCTCAACTTAGATATTTGCCACCTCAGACTGTTGATCATATATCCCAAGAACAC
GAAGGGGACCTTGACCTCCATACAAATGATGTAGATAAAAGTCTTCAGGATGACACAGAGCCTGAAAATG
GATCTGATATTTCCAGTGCAGAAAATGAACAGACTGAAGCTGATCAGGCAACTGCAGCTGAAACATTATC
TAAAAATGAAGTGTTATATGACGGAGAAAACCATGATTGTGAGGAAAAGCCACAAGACATTGTACAGAAC
ATTGTAGAAGAAATGGTGAACATTGTTGTTGGAGATATGGGAGAAGGGACTACTATAAATGCAAGTGCAG
ATGGCAACATTGGAACTATAGAGGATGGTAGTGACAGTGAAAATATTCAAGCAAATGGAATTCCAGGAAC
ACCAATTTCTGTTGCATATACACCATCCTTACCTGATGATAGATTGTCAGTCTCTTCCAATGATACTCAG
GAATCTGGAAATTCTTCAGGACCTTCACCTGGTGCTAAGTTTTCCCACATTTTACAAAAGGATGCCTTTC
TAGTATTCAGGTCATTGTGTAAACTGTCAATGAAACCACTGTCAGATGGACCACCAGATCCAAAGTCTCA
TGAACTACGATCCAAGATTCTTTCATTGCAGTTACTTCTATCCATTCTGCAGAATGCAGGACCTATTTTC
AGGACAAATGAGATGTTTATTAATGCTATTAAGCAGTATCTTTGTGTTGCACTCTCAAAAAATGGAGTCT
CATCTGTTCCAGAGGTTTTTGAGCTTTCTCTTTCTATATTTCTTACTTTGTTGTCAAATTTCAAGACACA
TCTGAAGATGCAAATTGAGGTGTTCTTTAAAGAAATTTTCTTATACATTTTGGAAACTTCTACCAGCTCA
TTTGATCACAAATGGATGGTTATTCAGACACTGACGAGGATTTGTGCAGATGCTCAGAGTGTAGTGGATA
TTTATGTAAACTATGACTGTGACTTAAATGCAGCCAATATATTTGAAAGACTAGTAAATGATCTATCAAA
AATTGCTCAAGGAAGGGGCAGTCAAGAACTTGGTATGAGTAATGTTCAGGAATTGAGCCTGAGGAAAAAA
GGTTTAGAATGCTTAGTGTCGATTTTGAAGTGTATGGTTGAATGGAGTAAGGATCAGTATGTGAATCCCA
ACTCCCAGACAACTCTTGGTCAGGAAAAACCCTCAGAGCAAGAGATGAGTGAAATCAAACACCCTGAGAC
AATAAACAGATACGGAAGTTTAAATTCCCTGGAGTCAACATCATCATCAGGAATAGGCAGCTACAGTACA
CAGATGTCTGGCACTGATAATCCAGAACAATTTGAGGTCCTAAAGCAACAAAGGTAATGACTCCAACTTA
TTGATAGTGTTTTATGTTCAGATAATGCCCGATGACTTTGTCATGCAGCTCCACCGATTTTGAGAACGAC
AGCGACTTCCGTCCCAGCCGTGCCAGGTGCTGCCTCAGATTCAGGTTATGCCGCTCAATTCGCTGCGTAT
ATCGCTTGCTGATTACGTGCAGCTTTCCCTTCAGGCGGGATTCATACAGCGGCCAGCCATCCGTCATCCA
TATCACCACGTCAAAGGGTGACAGCAGGCTCATAAGACGCCCCAGCGTCGCCATAGTGCGTTCACCGAAT
ACGTGCGCAACAACCGTCTTCCGGAGACTGTCATACGCGTAAAACAGCCAGCGCTGGCGCGATTTAGCCC
CGACATAGCCCCACTGTTCGTCCATTTCCGCGCAGACGATGACGTCACTGCCCGGCTGTATGCGCGAGGT
TACCGACTGCGGCCTGAGTTTTTTAAGTGACGTAAAATCGTGTTGAGGCCAACGCCCATAATGCGGGCTG
TTGCCCGGCATCCAACGCCATTCATGGCCATATCAATGATTTTCTGGTGCGTACCGGGTTGAGAAGCGGT
GTAAGTGAACTGCAGTTGCCATGTTTTACGGCAGTGAGAGCAGAGATAGCGCTGATGTCCGGCGGTGCTT
TTGCCGTTACGCACCACCCCGTCAGTAGCTGAACAGGAGGGACAGCTGATAGAAACAGAAGCCACTGGAG
CACCTCAAAAACACCATCATACACTAAATCAGTAAGTTGGCAGCATCACCAGCAACAAAAAGAAATAATA
GAACAAGGGATAGATTTATTTAATAAGAAACCAAAGAGAGGAATACAGTACCTCCAAGAACAAGGGATGC
TTGGCACCACACCTGAAGATATTGCCCAATTCTTACATCAAGAGGAAAGATTAGACTCTACTCAAGTGGG
TGAGTTCCTGGGAGATAATGATAAATTTAACAAAGAAGTCATGTATGCATATGTGGACCAACATGACTTT
TCAGGAAAAGACTTCGTTTCAGCCCTTCGTATGTTTCTAGAAGGATTTCGTCTTCCAGGGGAAGCTCAGA
AAATCGATCGATTAATGGAAAAATTTGCTGCAAGATACCTAGAATGCAACCAAGGACAAACTCTCTTTGC
TAGTGCGGATACAGCTTATGTTTTGGCTTATTCAATTATCATGTTGACCACAGACCTTCACAGTCCACAG
GTGAAAAATAAAATGACAAAGGAACAATACATTAAGATGAATAGAGGTATCAATGACAGTAAAGACCTTC
CTGAAGAGTATCTATCAGCCATCTATAATGAAATAGCTGGGAAAAAGATATCAATGAAAGAAACAAAAGA
ACTAACAATCCCTACAAAATCAAGTAAACAGAATGTAGCCAGTGAAAAACAAAGAAGACTTCTGTATAAC
TTAGAAATGGAGCAGATGGCCAAGACAGCTAAAGCACTCATGGAGGCCGTGAGCCATGTTCAGGCACCCT
TTACAAGTGCAACACATTTGGAGCATGTGAGGCCCATGTTTAAGTTGGCTTGGACGCCTTTTCTGGCTGC
ATTCAGTGTGGGTCTACAAGATTGTGATGATACTGAAGTAGCCTCTCTTTGCCTGGAAGGTATAAGATGT
GCAATCAGAATTGCATGCATTTTCAGCATTCAGCTGGAGAGAGATGCATATGTCCAGGCACTAGCAAGAT
TTACCTTACTCACAGTGAGTTCCGGTATTACTGAAATGAAACAGAAGAACATTGACACAATAAAAACACT
TATCACAGTGGCTCATACAGATGGAAATTATTTAGGAAATTCATGGCATGAGATTCTGAAGTGCATCAGT
CAGTTGGAGCTGGCACAGCTTATAGGAACTGGAGTGAAACCTCGATACATTTCTGGAACAGTGCGAGGCA
GAGAAGGATCTCTTACTGGAACAAAAGATCAGGCTCCTGATGAATTTGTGGGTTTAGGGCTAGTTGGAGG
AAATGTGGACTGGAAACAGATAGCAAGTATTCAGGAATCCATTGGAGAAACCAGTTCTCAGAGTGTTGTT
GTTGCTGTAGATAGAATATTCACAGGATCTACAAGGCTAGATGGAAATGCCATTGTGGATTTTGTCCGTT
GGCTCTGTGCTGTGTCTATGGATGAATTACTTTCCACGACACACCCAAGAATGTTTAGTCTACAAAAAAT
AGTAGAAATATCATATTACAACATGGGAAGAATAAGATTACAGTGGTCTCGAATTTGGGAAGTTATTGGA
GATCATTTTAATAAGGTTGGGTGTAATCCTAATGAAGATGTAGCTATTTTTGCAGTAGACTCCTTGAGGC
AGTTGTCAATGAAGTTCTTAGAGAAAGGGGAGCTTGCTAACTTCAGATTCCAGAAGGATTTCTTAAGACC
TTTTGAACATATAATGAAACGGAACAGGTCTCCAACAATTCGAGATATGGTTGTACGGTGTATAGCACAG
ATGGTTAATTCTCAAGCTGCTAACATTCGATCTGGATGGAAGAACATTTTCTCTGTATTTCATCTAGCTG
CATCTGATCAAGATGAAAGCATAGTGGAACTTGCATTCCAAACAACCGGGCACATTGTCACCCTTGTATT
TGAAAAACACTTTCCAGCGACCATTGATTCTTTCCAGGATGCAGTGAAGTGTTTGTCTGAATTTGCGTGC
AATGCAGCTTTCCCAGACACAAGTATGGAAGCAATTCGACTTATTCGCCATTGTGCAAAATATGTGTCTG
ATAGACCTCAGGCTTTCAAGGAATACACAAGCGATGATATGAACGTAGCACCTGAAGACAGGGTGTGGGT
GAGAGGATGGTTCCCAATTCTCTTTGAGTTATCCTGTATCATCAATAGATGCAAATTAGATGTAAGAACC
AGGGGTTTAACAGTAATGTTTGAAATAATGAAAACATATGGCCACACTTATGAGAAACACTGGTGGCAGG
ATTTATTTAGAATTGTTTTCAGAATCTTTGACAATATGAAATTGCCAGAACAACAGACAGAGAAAGCTGA
ATGGATGACAACAACTTGCAATCATGCACTTTATGCAATCTGTGATGTATTCACTCAGTATTTAGAAGTA
CTCAGTGATGTACTTTTGGATGACATTTTTGCTCAGCTCTACTGGTGTGTGCAGCAAGACAATGAGCAGT
TAGCGCGATCTGGTACAAACTGTTTAGAGAATGTTGTTATTCTGAATGGTGAAAAATTTACCCTAGAAAT
CTGGGATAAAACTTGCAACTGCACACTGGATATCTTCAAAACCACAATCCCACATGCGCTGTTGACCTGG
CGACCCAATTCTGGAGAAACTGCCCCCCCACCTCCATCTCCTGTAAGTGAAAAGCCATTGGATACAATAT
CACAGAAGTCTGTAGATATTCATGATTCTATTCAACCAAGGTCTGTGGATAACAGACCACAAGCACCACT
GGTTTCTGCGTCTGCTGTTAATGAAGAAGTCAGCAAAATTAAATCTACAGCAAAATTTCCAGAACAAAAA
TTGTTTGCTGCCCTGTTGATTAAATGTGTTGTGCAGCTGGAACTCATCCAGACTATCGACAACATTGTCT
TCTTCCCAGCCACAAGTAAGAAAGAAGATGCAGAAAACTTAGCTGCAGCACAGAGAGATGCGGTGGACTT
TGATGTTCGCGTTGATACTCAAGACCAAGGAATGTACCGCTTTTTAACATCACAACAACTTTTTAAGCTA
CTGGACTGCTTATTAGAGTCACATAGATTTGCAAAAGCGTTTAATTCCAACAACGAACAGAGGACTGCCC
TGTGGAAAGCAGGATTCAAAGGCAAATCCAAGCCCAACCTTCTGAAGCAGGAGACCAGCAGCCTGGCCTG
TGGGCTGCGCATTCTCTTCCGGATGTACATGGATGAGAGCCGCGTTAGTGCCTGGGAGGAGGTCCAGCAG
AGGCTTTTGAATGTCCGCAGTGAAGCACTAAGTTACTTCCTCACTCTAACATCAGAAAGTCATCGAGAAG
CCTGGACTAACTTACTGCTTTTGTTTCTAACTAAAGTTCTAAAGATAAGTGATAATAGGTTTAAAGCTCA
TGCATCATTCTACTACCCTCTCTTATGTGAAATTATGCAATTTGACTTGATTCCTGAACTTCGTGCTGTT
CTTAGAAGATTTTTTCTGCGAATCGGAGTAGTTTTTCAGATATCACAACCACCTGAACAGGAACTTGGAA
TAAACAAGCAATGATGGGAACTTAATATTTTTGTTGGCATTTACATCCCTCTGCATCGAATTCCTGCAGC
CCGGGGGATCCACTAGTTCTAGAGCGGCCGCTCGAGATATCTAGACCCAGCTTTCTTGTACAAAGTTGGC
ATTATAAGAAAGCATTGCTTATCAATTTGTTGCAACGAACAGGTCACTATCAGTCAAAATAAAATCATTA
TTTGCCATCCAGCTGCAGCTCTGGCCCGTGTCTCAAAATCTCTGATGTTACATTGCACAAGATAAAAATA
TATCATCATGAACAATAAAACTGTCTGCTTACATAAACAGTAATACAAGGGGTGTTATGAGCCATATTCA
ACGGGAAACGTCGAGGCCGCGATTAAATTCCAACATGGATGCTGATTTATATGGGTATAAATGGGCTCGC
GATAATGTCGGGCAATCAGGTGCGACAATCTATCGCTTGTATGGGAAGCCCGATGCGCCAGAGTTGTTTC
TGAAACATGGCAAAGGTAGCGTTGCCAATGATGTTACAGATGAGATGGTCAGACTAAACTGGCTGACGGA
ATTTATGCCTCTTCCGACCATCAAGCATTTTATCCGTACTCCTGATGATGCATGGTTACTCACCACTGCG
ATCCCCGGAAAAACAGCATTCCAGGTATTAGAAGAATATCCTGATTCAGGTGAAAATATTGTTGATGCGC
TGGCAGTGTTCCTGCGCCGGTTGCATTCGATTCCTGTTTGTAATTGTCCTTTTAACAGCGATCGCGTATT
TCGTCTCGCTCAGGCGCAATCACGAATGAATAACGGTTTGGTTGATGCGAGTGATTTTGATGACGAGCGT
AATGGCTGGCCTGTTGAACAAGTCTGGAAAGAAATGCATAAACTTTTGCCATTCTCACCGGATTCAGTCG
TCACTCATGGTGATTTCTCACTTGATAACCTTATTTTTGACGAGGGGAAATTAATAGGTTGTATTGATGT
TGGACGAGTCGGAATCGCAGACCGATACCAGGATCTTGCCATCCTATGGAACTGCCTCGGTGAGTTTTCT
CCTTCATTACAGAAACGGCTTTTTCAAAAATATGGTATTGATAATCCTGATATGAATAAATTGCAGTTTC
ATTTGATGCTCGATGAGTTTTTCTAATCAGAATTGGTTAATTGGTTGTAACATTATTCAGATTGGGCCCC
GTTCCACTGAGCGTCAGACCCCGTAGAAAAGATCAAAGGATCTTCTTGAGATCCTTTTTTTCTGCGCGTA
ATCTGCTGCTTGCAAACAAAAAAACCACCGCTACCAGCGGTGGTTTGTTTGCCGGATCAAGAGCTACCAA
CTCTTTTTCCGAAGGTAACTGGCTTCAGCAGAGCGCAGATACCAAATACTGTTCTTCTAGTGTAGCCGTA
GTTAGGCCACCACTTCAAGAACTCTGTAGCACCGCCTACATACCTCGCTCTGCTAATCCTGTTACCAGTG
GCTGCTGCCAGTGGCGATAAGTCGTGTCTTACCGGGTTGGACTCAAGACGATAGTTACCGGATAAGGCGC
AGCGGTCGGGCTGAACGGGGGGTTCGTGCACACAGCCCAGCTTGGAGCGAACGACCTACACCGAACTGAG
ATACCTACAGCGTGAGCTATGAGAAAGCGCCACGCTTCCCGAAGGGAGAAAGGCGGACAGGTATCCGGTA
AGCGGCAGGGTCGGAACAGGAGAGCGCACGAGGGAGCTTCCAGGGGGAAACGCCTGGTATCTTTATAGTC
CTGTCGGGTTTCGCCACCTCTGACTTGAGCGTCGATTTTTGTGATGCTCGTCAGGGGGGCGGAGCCTATG
GAAAAACGCCAGCAACGCGGCCTTTTTACGGTTCCTGGCCTTTTGCTGGCCTTTTGCTCACATGTTCTTT
CCTGCGTTATC
Features (pLannotate 1.2.2; 9 found; start..end, strand, type, name):
      1..31      +  rep_origin     RSF ori (fragment): Plasmids containing the RSF 1030 origin of replication can be propagated in E. coli cells that contain additional plasmids with compatible origins.
     91..134     -  terminator     rrnB T1 terminator: Escherichia coli rrnB; transcription terminator T1 from the E. coli rrnB gene
    266..293     +  terminator     rrnB T2 terminator: transcription terminator T2 from the E. coli rrnB gene
    343..442     +  protein_bind   attL1: mutant version of attL; recombination site for the Gateway® LR reaction LR Clonase™
    478..6801    +  CDS            ARFGEF1: BIG1_HUMAN - Also known as ARFGEP1, BIG1. Experimental evidence at protein level: Swiss-Prot protein existence level 1. Promotes guanine-nucleotide exchange on ARF1 and ARF3. Promotes the activation of ARF1/ARF3 through replacement of GDP with GTP. Involved in vesicular trafficking. Required for the maintenance of Golgi structure; the function may be independent of its GEF activity. Required for the maturaion of integrin beta-1 in the Golgi. Involved in the establishment and persistence of cell polarity during directed cell movement in wound healing. Proposed to act as A kinase-anchoring prote
   6845..6891    -  misc_feature   MCS (fragment): pBluescript multiple cloning site
   6905..7004    -  protein_bind   attL2: mutant version of attL; recombination site for the Gateway® LR reaction LR Clonase™
   7127..7936    +  CDS            KanR: aminoglycoside phosphotransferase; aph(3')-Ia; confers resistance to kanamycin in bacteria or G418 (Geneticin®) in eukaryotes
   8026..8614    +  rep_origin     ori: high-copy-number ColE1/pMB1/pBR322/pUC origin of replication
