[The description below was written by a language model from this plasmid's Addgene catalogue record and pLannotate feature annotations shown in this document.]
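Description:
pENTR/hBIG1 is a Gateway entry clone built on the pENTR3C backbone that carries the human BIG1 coding sequence (gene symbol ARFGEF1). The sequenced plasmid is about 8.7 kb and is propagated in E. coli through a high-copy ColE1/pUC-type origin with kanamycin selection provided by an aminoglycoside phosphotransferase gene. A short annotated fragment of an RSF origin at the start of the record is only a partial match and is unlikely to be a functional second replicon. The depositor's notes mention ampicillin-containing medium in one place, but both the catalogue field and the feature table indicate kanamycin resistance.

The roughly 6.3 kb ARFGEF1 open reading frame was inserted between the BamHI and XhoI sites, both of which are retained, and lies between attL1 and attL2, with a remnant of a multiple cloning site between the end of the insert and attL2. The rrnB T1 and T2 terminators sit upstream of attL1, where they limit read-through transcription from the backbone into the insert. As is usual for an entry vector, no promoter, epitope tag or reporter is annotated. Expression is achieved only after an LR Clonase reaction transfers the attL-flanked insert into a destination vector that supplies the promoter and any fusion partners.

BIG1 is a large guanine-nucleotide exchange factor that activates ARF1 and ARF3 and functions in vesicular trafficking and maintenance of Golgi structure, so the plasmid serves as a source for building expression constructs to study these processes. The depositor notes that BIG1-containing plasmids appear detrimental to bacterial growth, giving slow-appearing, small colonies and reduced yields.
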