Addgene plasmid #226251: pENTR/hBIG1
Purpose: Entry plasmid of hBIG1 for Gateway system
Depositing lab: Hye-Won Shin. Depositing organization: Kyoto University, Graduate School of Pharmaceutical Sciences.
Backbone
  Vector backbone: pENTR3C
  Vector type: Entry Vector
Growth in bacteria
  Bacterial resistance: Kanamycin, 50 μg/mL
  Growth temperature: 37°C
  Growth strain: DH5alpha
  Copy number: Unknown
Gene/Insert
  Gene/Insert name: BIG1
  Species: H. sapiens (human)
  Entrez Gene: ARFGEF1 (a.k.a. ARFGEP1, BIG1, DEDISB, P200)
  Cloning method: Restriction Enzyme; 5′ cloning site BamHI (not destroyed); 3′ cloning site XhoI (not destroyed)
  Sequencing primers: 5′ gttagttacttaagctcgggc; 3′ gattttgagacacgggccag
Terms and licenses: Academic/Nonprofit Terms; Industry Terms: Not Available to Industry
Depositor comments: How to amplify BIG1 and BIG2 plasmids: 1. Plasmids containing BIG1 and BIG2 appear to be detrimental to bacterial growth. After transformation, an extended incubation time is required to obtain colonies in comparison to usual transformed bacteria. Additionally, the colonies are smaller than usual ones. Therefore, take small colonies for liquid culture. (We were usually using DH5a for transformation.) 2. Mini-prep: For 3~5 mL liquid culture from a single colony, use very fresh colonies; otherwise plasmid yields may be significantly reduced. 3. Maxi-prep (Large scale prep): Do not make a preculture from a single colony for large scale culture. I recommend directly inoculating all transformed bacteria into the large scale culture (200 mL ~ of ampicillin containing medium), after transformation and recovery culture. This helps a lot to get enough plasmids.
How to cite: pENTR/hBIG1 was a gift from Hye-Won Shin (Addgene plasmid # 226251 ; http://n2t.net/addgene:226251 ; RRID:Addgene_226251)
